>Addgene plasmid #64723 | pQUAST-MKII::GAL4DBDo | depositor full sequence | sequence record 109063 | pQUAST-MKII::GAL4DBDo sequence 9506 bps
GGCCAGACCCACGTAGTCCAGCGGCAGATCGGCGGCGGAGAAGTTAAGCGTCTCCAGGATGACCTTGCCC
GAACTGGGGCACGTGGTGTTCGACGATGTGCAGCTAATTTCGCCCGGCTCCACGTCCGCCCATTGGTTAA
TCAGCAGACCCTCGTTGGCGTAACGGAACCATGAGAGGTACGACAACCATTTGAGGTATACTGGCACCGA
GCCCGAGTTCAAGAAGAAGGCGTTTTTCCATAGGCTCCGCCCCCCTGACGAGCATCACAAAAATCGACGC
TCAAGTCAGAGGTGGCGAAACCCGACAGGACTATAAAGATACCAGGCGTTTCCCCCTGGAAGCTCCCTCG
TGCGCTCTCCTGTTCCGACCCTGCCGCTTACCGGATACCTGTCCGCCTTTCTCCCTTCGGGAAGCGTGGC
GCTTTCTCAATGCTCACGCTGTAGGTATCTCAGTTCGGTGTAGGTCGTTCGCTCCAAGCTGGGCTGTGTG
CACGAACCCCCCGTTCAGCCCGACCGCTGCGCCTTATCCGGTAACTATCGTCTTGAGTCCAACCCGGTAA
GACACGACTTATCGCCACTGGCAGCAGCCACTGGTAACAGGATTAGCAGAGCGAGGTATGTAGGCGGTGC
TACAGAGTTCTTGAAGTGGTGGCCTAACTACGGCTACACTAGAAGGACAGTATTTGGTATCTGCGCTCTG
CTGAAGCCAGTTACCTTCGGAAAAAGAGTTGGTAGCTCTTGATCCGGCAAACAAACCACCGCTGGTAGCG
GTGGTTTTTTTGTTTGCAAGCAGCAGATTACGCGCAGAAAAAAAGGATCTCAAGAAGATCCTTTGATCTT
TTCTACGGGGTCTGACGCTCAGTGGAACGAAAACTCACGTTAAGGGATTTTGGTCATGAGATTATCAAAA
AGGATCTTCACCTAGATCCTTTTAAATTAAAAATGAAGTTTTAAATCAATCTAAAGTATATATGAGTAAA
CTTGGTCTGACAGTTACCAATGCTTAATCAGTGAGGCACCTATCTCAGCGATCTGTCTATTTCGTTCATC
CATAGTTGCCTGACTCCCCGTCGTGTAGATAACTACGATACGGGAGGGCTTACCATCTGGCCCCAGTGCT
GCAATGATACCGCGAGACCCACGCTCACCGGCTCCAGATTTATCAGCAATAAACCAGCCAGCCGGAAGGG
CCGAGCGCAGAAGTGGTCCTGCAACTTTATCCGCCTCCATCCAGTCTATTAATTGTTGCCGGGAAGCTAG
AGTAAGTAGTTCGCCAGTTAATAGTTTGCGCAACGTTGTTGCCATTGCTACAGGCATCGTGGTGTCACGC
TCGTCGTTTGGTATGGCTTCATTCAGCTCCGGTTCCCAACGATCAAGGCGAGTTACATGATCCCCCATGT
TGTGCAAAAAAGCGGTTAGCTCCTTCGGTCCTCCGATCGTTGTCAGAAGTAAGTTGGCCGCAGTGTTATC
ACTCATGGTTATGGCAGCACTGCATAATTCTCTTACTGTCATGCCATCCGTAAGATGCTTTTCTGTGACT
GGTGAGTACTCAACCAAGTCATTCTGAGAATAGTGTATGCGGCGACCGAGTTGCTCTTGCCCGGCGTCAA
CACGGGATAATACCGCGCCACATAGCAGAACTTTAAAAGTGCTCATCATTGGAAAACGTTCTTCGGGGCG
AAAACTCTCAAGGATCTTACCGCTGTTGAGATCCAGTTCGATGTAACCCACTCGTGCACCCAACTGATCT
TCAGCATCTTTTACTTTCACCAGCGTTTCTGGGTGAGCAAAAACAGGAAGGCAAAATGCCGCAAAAAAGG
GAATAAGGGCGACACGGAAATGTTGAATACTCATACTCTTCCTTTTTCAATATTATTGAAGCATTTATCA
GGGTTATTGTCTCATGAGCGGATACATATTTGAATGTATTTAGAAAAATAAACAAATAGGGGTTCCGCGC
ACATTTCCCCGAAAAGTGCCACCTGACGTCTAAGAAACCATTATTATCATGACATTAACCTATAAAAATA
GGCGTATCACGAGGCCCTTTCGTCTCGCGCGTTTCGGTGATGACGGTGAAAACCTCTGACACATGCAGCT
CCCGGAGACGGTCACAGCTTGTCTGTAAGCGGATGCCGGGAGCAGACAAGCCCGTCAGGGCGCGTCAGCG
GGTGTTGGCGGGTGTCGGGGCTGGCTTAACTATGCGGCATCAGAGCAGATTGTACTGAGAGTGCACCATA
TGCGGTGTGAAATACCGCACCGAATCGCGCGGAACTAACGACAGTCGCTCCAAGGTCGTCGAACAAAAGG
TGAATGTGTTGCGGAGAGCGGGTGGGAGACAGCGAAAGAGCAACTACGAAACGTGGTGTGGTGGAGGTGA
ATTATGAAGAGGGCGCGCGATTTGAAAAGTATGTATATAAAAAATATATCCCGGTGTTTTATGTAGCGAT
AAACGAGTTTTTGATGTAAGGTATGCAGGTGTGTAAGTCTTTTGGTTAGAAGACAAATCCAAAGTCTACT
TGTGGGGATGTTCGAAGGGGAAATACTTGTATTCTATAGGTCATATCTTGTTTTTATTGGCACAAATATA
ATTACATTAGCTTTTTGAGGGGGCAATAAACAGTAAACACGATGGTAATAATGGTAAAAAAAAAAACAAG
CAGTTATTTCGGATATATGTCGGCTACTCCTTGCGTCGGGCCCGAAGTCTTAGAGCCAGATATGCGAGCA
CCCGGAAGCTCACGATGAGAATGGCCAGACCATGATGAAATAACATAAGGTGGTCCCGTCGGCAAGAGAC
ATCCACTTAACGTATGCTTGCAATAAGTGCGAGTGAAAGGAATAGTATTCTGAGTGTCGTATTGAGTCTG
AGTGAGACAGCGATATGATTGTTGATTAACCCTTAGCATGTCCGTGGGGTTTGAATTAACTCATAATATT
AATTAGACGAAATTATTTTTAAAGTTTTATTTTTAATAATTTGCGAGTACGCAAAGCTTGGCTGCATCCA
ACGCGTTGGGAGCTCTCCGGATCCAAGCTTGGATCCGGGTAATCGCTTATCCTCGGATAAACAATTATCC
TCACGGGTAATCGCTTATCCGCTCGGGTAATCGCTTATCCTCGGGTAATCGCTTATCCTTAAGCTTGATA
TCGAATTCCTGCAGCCCGAGCGGAGACTCTAGCGAGCGCCGGAGTATAAATAGAGGCGCTTCGTCTACGG
AGCGACAATTCAATTCAAACAAGCAAAGTGAACACGTCGCTAAGCGAAAGCTAAGCAAATAAACAAGCGC
AGCTGAACAAGCTAAACAATCTGCAGTAAAGTGCAAGTTAAAGTGAATCAATTAAAAGTAACCAGCAACC
AAGTAAATCAACTGCAACTACTGAAATCTGCCAAGAAGTAATTATTGAATACAAGAAGAGAACTCTGAAT
AGGGAATTGGGAATTCGTTAACAGATCGGGGGATCAATTCGTTAACAGATCTGCGGCCGCACCATGTTTA
ATGCGCGGCGCAAGCTAAAGGGAGCCATACTTACGACAATGTTGGCGACCAGAAATTTTTCGGCTAGCGG
AGGAGGTGGTGGAGGTGGAGGTGGAGGTACTAGTATGAAGCTGCTGAGTAGTATTGAACAAGCGTGTGAC
ATATGCCGACTTAAGAAGCTGAAGTGCAGCAAGGAAAAGCCGAAGTGCGCCAAATGTCTTAAGAACAATT
GGGAGTGCCGGTACTCGCCAAAGACGAAGCGAAGCCCTTTGACACGCGCTCATTTGACTGAAGTGGAGAG
TCGCCTGGAGCGCCTTGAGCAGTTGTTCCTCCTCATTTTTCCCCGTGAAGACCTCGACATGATACTGAAG
ATGGATAGTCTCCAAGATATTAAGGCCCTGCTCACTGGCCTGTTTGTTCAGGATAACGTCAACAAGGATG
CCGTGACGGACCGCCTTGCCTCGGTGGAGACAGATATGCCACTTACCTTGCGGCAGCATCGCATCTCGGC
TACCAGCAGTAGTGAAGAAAGTTCCAATAAGGGTCAACGGCAACTGACGGTATCGTAACTCGAGGGTACC
TCTAGAGGATCTTTGTGAAGGAACCTTACTTCTGTGGTGTGACATAATTGGACAAACTACCTACAGAGAT
TTAAAGCTCTAAGGTAAATATAAAATTTTTAAGTGTATAATGTGTTAAACTACTGATTCTAATTGTTTGT
GTATTTTAGATTCCAACCTATGGAACTGATGAATGGGAGCAGTGGTGGAATGCCTTTAATGAGGAAAACC
TGTTTTGCTCAGAAGAAATGCCATCTAGTGATGATGAGGCTACTGCTGACTCTCAACATTCTACTCCTCC
AAAAAAGAAGAGAAAGGTAGAAGACCCCAAGGACTTTCCTTCAGAATTGCTAAGTTTTTTGAGTCATGCT
GTGTTTAGTAATAGAACTCTTGCTTGCTTTGCTATTTACACCACAAAGGAAAAAGCTGCACTGCTATACA
AGAAAATTATGGAAAAATATTTGATGTATAGTGCCTTGACTAGAGATCATAATCAGCCATACCACATTTG
TAGAGGTTTTACTTGCTTTAAAAAACCTCCCACACCTCCCCCTGAACCTGAAACATAAAATGAATGCAAT
TGTTGTTGTTAACTTGTTTATTGCAGCTTATAATGGTTACAAATAAAGCAATAGCATCACAAATTTCACA
AATAAAGCATTTTTTTCACTGCATTCTAGTTGTGGTTTGTCCAAACTCATCAATGTATCTTATCATGTCT
GGATCCACTAGAAGGCCTAATTCTAGTATGTATGTAAGTTAATAAAACCCATTTTTGCGGAAAGTAGATA
AAAAAAACATTTTTTTTTTTTACTGCACTGGATATCATTGAACTTATCTGATCAGTTTTAAATTTACTTC
GATCCAAGGGTATTTGATGTACCAGGTTCTTTCGATTACCTCTCACTCAAAATGACATTCCACTCAAAGT
CAGCGCTGTTTGCCTCCTTCTCTGTCCACAGAAATATCGCCGTCTCTTTCGCCGCTGCGTCCGCTATCTC
TTTCGCCACCGTTTGTAGCGTTACGTAGCGTCAATGTCCGCCTTCAGTTGCTTTTGTCAGCGGTTTCGTG
ACGAAGCTCCAAGCGGTTTACGCCATCAATTAAACACAAAGTGCTGTGCCAAAACTCCTCTCGCTTCTTA
TTTTTGTTTGTTTTTTGAGTGATTGGGGTGGTGATTGGTTTTGGGTGGGTAAGCAGGGGAAAGTGTGAAA
AATCCCGGCAATGGGCCAAGAGGATCAGGAGCTATTAATTCGCGGAGGCAGCAAACACCCATCTGCCGAG
CATCTGAACAATGTGAGTAGTACATGTGCATACATCTTAAGTTCACTTGATCTATAGGAACTGCGATTGC
AACATCAAATTGTCTGCGGCGTGAGAACTGCGACCCACAAAAATCCCAAACCGCAATCGCACAAACAAAT
AGTGACACGAAACAGATTATTCTGGTAGCTGTGCTCGCTATATAAGACAATTTTTAAGATCATATCATGA
TCAAGACATCTAAAGGCATTCATTTTCGACTACATTCTTTTTTACAAAAAATATAACAACCAGATATTTT
AAGCTGATCCTAGATGCACAAAAAATAAATAAAAGTATAAACCTACTTCGTAGGATACTTCGTTTTGTTC
GGGGTTAGATGAGCATAACGCTTGTAGTTGATATTTGAGATCCCCTATCATTGCAGGGTGACAGCGGAGC
GGCTTCGCAGAGCTGCATTAACCAGGGCTTCGGGCAGGCCAAAAACTACGGCACGCTCCTGCCACCCAGT
CCGCCGGAGGACTCCGGTTCAGGGAGCGGCCAACTAGCCGAGAACCTCACCTATGCCTGGCACAATATGG
ACATCTTTGGGGCGGTCAATCAGCCGGGCTCCGGATGGCGGCAGCTGGTCAACCGGACACGCGGACTATT
CTGCAACGAGCGACACATACCGGCGCCCAGGAAACATTTGCTCAAGAACGGTGAGTTTCTATTCGCAGTC
GGCTGATCTGTGTGAAATCTTAATAAAGGGTCCAATTACCAATTTGAAACTCAGTTTGCGGCGTGGCCTA
TCCGGGCGAACTTTTGGCCGTGATGGGCAGTTCCGGTGCCGGAAAGACGACCCTGCTGAATGCCCTTGCC
TTTCGATCGCCGCAGGGCATCCAAGTATCGCCATCCGGGATGCGACTGCTCAATGGCCAACCTGTGGACG
CCAAGGAGATGCAGGCCAGGTGCGCCTATGTCCAGCAGGATGACCTCTTTATCGGCTCCCTAACGGCCAG
GGAACACCTGATTTTCCAGGCCATGGTGCGGATGCCACGACATCTGACCTATCGGCAGCGAGTGGCCCGC
GTGGATCAGGTGATCCAGGAGCTTTCGCTCAGCAAATGTCAGCACACGATCATCGGTGTGCCCGGCAGGG
TGAAAGGTCTGTCCGGCGGAGAAAGGAAGCGTCTGGCATTCGCCTCCGAGGCACTAACCGATCCGCCGCT
TCTGATCTGCGATGAGCCCACCTCCGGACTGGACTCATTTACCGCCCACAGCGTCGTCCAGGTGCTGAAG
AAGCTGTCGCAGAAGGGCAAGACCGTCATCCTGACCATTCATCAGCCGTCTTCCGAGCTGTTTGAGCTCT
TTGACAAGATCCTTCTGATGGCCGAGGGCAGGGTAGCTTTCTTGGGCACTCCCAGCGAAGCCGTCGACTT
CTTTTCCTAGTGAGTTCGATGTGTTTATTAAGGGTATCTAGCATTACATTACATCTCAACTCCTATCCAG
CGTGGGTGCCCAGTGTCCTACCAACTACAATCCGGCGGACTTTTACGTACAGGTGTTGGCCGTTGTGCCC
GGACGGGAGATCGAGTCCCGTGATCGGATCGCCAAGATATGCGACAATTTTGCTATTAGCAAAGTAGCCC
GGGATATGGAGCAGTTGTTGGCCACCAAAAATTTGGAGAAGCCACTGGAGCAGCCGGAGAATGGGTACAC
CTACAAGGCCACCTGGTTCATGCAGTTCCGGGCGGTCCTGTGGCGATCCTGGCTGTCGGTGCTCAAGGAA
CCACTCCTCGTAAAAGTGCGACTTATTCAGACAACGGTGAGTGGTTCCAGTGGAAACAAATGATATAACG
CTTACAATTCTTGGAAACAAATTCGCTAGATTTTAGTTAGAATTGCCTGATTCCACACCCTTCTTAGTTT
TTTTCAATGAGATGTATAGTTTATAGTTTTGCAGAAAATAAATAAATTTCATTTAACTCGCGAACATGTT
GAAGATATGAATATTAATGAGATGCGAGTAACATTTTAATTTGCAGATGGTTGCCATCTTGATTGGCCTC
ATCTTTTTGGGCCAACAACTCACGCAAGTGGGCGTGATGAATATCAACGGAGCCATCTTCCTCTTCCTGA
CCAACATGACCTTTCAAAACGTCTTTGCCACGATAAATGTAAGTCTTGTTTAGAATACATTTGCATATTA
ATAATTTACTAACTTTCTAATGAATCGATTCGATTTAGGTGTTCACCTCAGAGCTGCCAGTTTTTATGAG
GGAGGCCCGAAGTCGACTTTATCGCTGTGACACATACTTTCTGGGCAAAACGATTGCCGAATTACCGCTT
TTTCTCACAGTGCCACTGGTCTTCACGGCGATTGCCTATCCGATGATCGGACTGCGGGCCGGAGTGCTGC
ACTTCTTCAACTGCCTGGCGCTGGTCACTCTGGTGGCCAATGTGTCAACGTCCTTCGGATATCTAATATC
CTGCGCCAGCTCCTCGACCTCGATGGCGCTGTCTGTGGGTCCGCCGGTTATCATACCATTCCTGCTCTTT
GGCGGCTTCTTCTTGAACTCGGGCTCGGTGCCAGTATACCTCAAATGGTTGTCGTACCTCTCATGGTTCC
GTTACGCCAACGAGGGTCTGCTGATTAACCAATGGGCGGACGTGGAGCCGGGCGAAATTAGCTGCACATC
GTCGAACACCACGTGCCCCAGTTCGGGCAAGGTCATCCTGGAGACGCTTAACTTCTCCGCCGCCGATCTG
CCGCTGGACTACGTGGGTCTGGCCATTCTCATCGTGAGCTTCCGGGTGCTCGCATATCTGGCTCTAAGAC
TTCGGGCCCGACGCAAGGAGTAGCCGACATATATCCGAAATAACTGCTTGTTTTTTTTTTTACCATTATT
ACCATCGTGTTTACTGTTTATTGCCCCCTCAAAAAGCTAATGTAATTATATTTGTGCCAATAAAAACAAG
ATATGACCTATAGAATACAAGTATTTCCCCTTCGAACATCCCCACAAGTAGACTTTGGATTTGTCTTCTA
ACCAAAAGACTTACACACCTGCATACCTTACATCAAAAACTCGTTTATCGCTACATAAAACACCGGGATA
TATTTTTTATATACATACTTTTCAAATCGCGCGCCCTCTTCATAATTCACCTCCACCACACCACGTTTCG
TAGTTGCTCTTTCGCTGTCTCCCACCCGCTCTCCGCAACACATTCACCTTTTGTTCGACGACCTTGGAGC
GACTGTCGTTAGTTCCGCGCGATTCGGTTCGCTCAAATGGTTCCGAGTGGTTCATTTCGTCTCAATAGAA
ATTAGTAATAAATATTTGTATGTACAATTTATTTGCTCCAATATATTTGTATATATTTCCCTCACAGCTA
TATTTATTCTAATTTAATATTATGACTTTTTAAGGTAATTTTTTGTGACCTGTTCGGAGTGATTAGCGTT
ACAATTTGAACTGAAAGTGACATCCAGTGTTTGTTCCTTGTGTAGATGCATCTCAAAAAAATGGTGGGCA
TAATAGTGTTGTTTATATATATCAAAAATAACAACTATAATAATAAGAATACATTTAATTTAGAAAATGC
TTGGATTTCACTGGAACTAGAATTAATTCGGCTGCTGCTCTAAACGACGCATTTCGTACTCCAAAGTACG
AATTTTTTCCCTCAAGCTCTTATTTTCATTAAACAATGAACAGGACCTAACGCACAGTCACGTTATTGTT
TACATAAATGATTTTTTTTACTATTCAAACTTACTCTGTTTGTGTACTCCCACTGGTATAGCCTTCTTTT
ATCTTTTCTGGTTCAGGCTCTATCACTTTACTAGGTACGGCATCTGCGTTGAGTCGCCTCCTTTTAAATG
TCTGACCTTTTGCAGGTGCAGCCTTCCACTGCGAATCATTAAAGTGGGTATCACAAATTTGGGAGTTTTC
ACCAAGGCTGCACCCAAGGCTCTGCTCCCACAATTTTCTCTTAATAGCACACTTCGGCACGTGAATTAAT
TTTACTCCAGTCACAGCTTTGCAGCAAAATTTGCAATATTTCATTTTTTTTTATTCCACGTAAGGGTTAA
TGTTTTCAAAAAAAAATTCGTCCGCACACAACCTTTCCTCTCAACAAGCAAACGTGCACTGAATTTAAGT
GTATACTTCGGTAAGCTTCGGCTATCGACGGGACCACCTTATGTTATTTCATCATG
Features (pLannotate 1.2.2; 20 found; start..end, strand, type, name):
      1..229     -  CDS            mini-white (fragment): Drosophila white gene eye color pigment; white; This is a modified version of the white gene lacking part of the first intron.
    235..823     -  rep_origin     ori: high-copy-number ColE1/pMB1/pBR322/pUC origin of replication
    994..1854    -  CDS            AmpR: β-lactamase; bla; confers resistance to ampicillin, carbenicillin, and related antibiotics
   1855..1959    -  promoter       AmpR promoter: bla
   2054..2089    +  CDS            rop (fragment): Rop protein, which maintains plasmids at low copy number; rop
   2191..2260    +  misc_feature   bom (fragment): basis of mobility region from pBR322
   2259..2761    -  gene           mini-white (fragment): white; This modified version of the white gene lacks part of the first intron.
   2761..2993    -  misc_feature   P element 3' end: P element 3' end
   3140..3168    -  misc_feature   MCS (fragment): pBluescript multiple cloning site
   3189..3427    +  promoter       hsp70 promoter: Drosophila melanogaster hsp70Bb promoter
   3497..3568    +  CDS            CAMK2D (fragment): KCC2D_HUMAN - Also known as CAMKD. Experimental evidence at protein level: Swiss-Prot protein existence level 1. Calcium/calmodulin-dependent protein kinase involved in the regulation of Ca(2+) homeostatis and excitation-contraction coupling (ECC) in heart by targeting ion channels, transporters and accessory proteins involved in Ca(2+) influx into the myocyte, Ca(2+) release from the sarcoplasmic reticulum (SR), SR Ca(2+) uptake and Na(+) and K(+) channel transport. Targets also transcription factors and signaling molecules to regulate heart function. In its activated form, is involved in the
   3605..4045    +  CDS            GAL4 (fragment): GAL4_YEAST - Experimental evidence at protein level: Swiss-Prot protein existence level 1. This protein is a positive regulator for the gene expression of the galactose-induced genes such as GAL1, GAL2, GAL7, GAL10, and MEL1 which code for the enzymes used to convert galactose to glucose. It recognizes a 17 base pair sequence in (5'-CGGRNNRCYNYNCNCCG-3') the upstream activating sequence (UAS-G) of these genes. From Saccharomyces cerevisiae (strain ATCC 204508 / S288c) (Baker's yeast).
   4068..4142    +  CDS            small t antigen (fragment): SV40 (simian virus 40) small t antigen
   4144..4209    +  intron         small t intron: SV40 (simian virus 40) small t antigen intron
   4339..4359    +  CDS            SV40 NLS: nuclear localization signal of SV40 (simian virus 40) large T antigen
   4366..4500    +  CDS            LT_POVHA (fragment): Protein inferred from homology: Swiss-Prot protein existence level 3. Isoform large T antigen is a key early protein essential for both driving viral replication and inducing cellular transformation. Plays a role in viral genome replication by driving entry of quiescent cells into the cell cycle and by autoregulating the synthesis of viral early mRNA. Displays highly oncogenic activities by corrupting the host cellular checkpoint mechanisms that guard cell division and the transcription, replication, and repair of DNA. Participates in the modulation of cellular gene expression preceeding viral
   4525..4608    +  CDS            large T antigen (fragment): large T antigen from SV40 (simian virus 40)
   4631..4765    +  polyA_signal   SV40 poly(A) signal: SV40 polyadenylation signal
   5261..8143    +  CDS            mini-white: Drosophila white gene eye color pigment; white; This is a modified version of the white gene lacking part of the first intron.
   8921..9506    -  misc_feature   P element 5' end: No description available
