[The description below was written by a language model from this plasmid's Addgene catalogue record and pLannotate feature annotations shown in this document.]
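Description:
pQUAST-MKII::GAL4DBDo is a 9,506 bp Drosophila transformation plasmid built on the pQUAST backbone and catalogued as an insect expression vector for generating transgenic TRIC flies, TRIC being the transcriptional reporter of intracellular calcium described in the associated publication. It is maintained in E. coli as a high-copy plasmid through a ColE1/pUC-type origin and an ampicillin resistance gene with its own bla promoter. For fly work, the payload lies between P element 5' and 3' ends, which allow transposase-mediated integration into the germline. A mini-white gene within the same transposon provides the eye-colour marker used to identify transformants.

The expression cassette begins with a Drosophila hsp70Bb promoter segment, which in pQUAST-type vectors normally acts as the minimal promoter downstream of QUAS sites that respond to the QF transcription factor. The feature table does not annotate QUAS repeats, so their presence is inferred from the backbone name only. The insert contains a short fragment matching calcium/calmodulin-dependent protein kinase II (the "MKII" element), followed by a segment of yeast GAL4 that the name identifies as the DNA-binding domain. The "o" suffix may denote a codon-optimised version, though the record does not state this. Downstream lie the SV40 small t intron, fragments of T antigen sequence including an annotated NLS, and the SV40 polyadenylation signal, which together form the usual 3' processing region of such vectors. A GAL4 DNA-binding domain without an activation domain cannot drive transcription alone, which suggests this construct is one half of a split, calcium-dependent GAL4 system. The partner component is not described in this record.
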