Addgene plasmid #64723: pQUAST-MKII::GAL4DBDo
Purpose: generating transgenic TRIC flies
Depositing lab: Liqun Luo. Depositing organization: Stanford University. Publication: A transcriptional reporter of intracellular Ca in Drosophila. Gao XJ, Riabinina O, Li J, Potter CJ, Clandinin TR, Luo L. Nat Neurosci. 2015 May 11. doi: 10.1038/nn.4016. PubMed 25961791.
Backbone
  Vector backbone: pQUAST
  Backbone manufacturer: see publication for details
  Vector type: Insect Expression
  Selectable markers: white
Growth in bacteria
  Bacterial resistance: Ampicillin, 100 μg/mL
  Growth temperature: 37°C
  Growth strain: DH5alpha
  Copy number: High Copy
Gene/Insert
  Gene/Insert name: MKII::GAL4DBDo
Resource information
  A portion of this plasmid was derived from a plasmid made by: see publication for details
Terms and licenses: Academic/Nonprofit Terms; Industry Terms: Not Available to Industry
How to cite: pQUAST-MKII::GAL4DBDo was a gift from Liqun Luo (Addgene plasmid # 64723 ; http://n2t.net/addgene:64723 ; RRID:Addgene_64723)
