>Addgene plasmid #64723 | pQUAST-MKII::GAL4DBDo | addgene partial sequence | sequence record 111580 | pCasper-hs 5'-GCAACTACTGAAATCTGCCAAG-3'
TAGGGAATTGGGAATTCGTTAACAGATCGGGGGATCAATTCGTTAACAGATCTGCGGCCGCACCATGTTT
AATGCGCGGCGCAAGCTAAAGGGAGCCATACTTACGACAATGTTGGCGACCAGAAATTTTTCGGCTAGCG
GAGGAGGTGGTGGAGGTGGAGGTGGAGGTACTAGTATGAAGCTGCTGAGTAGTATTGAACAAGCGTGTGA
CATATGCCGACTTAAGAAGCTGAAGTGCAGCAAGGAAAAGCCGAAGTGCGCCAAATGTCTTAAGAACAAT
TGGGAGTGCCGGTACTCGCCAAAGACGAAGCGAAGCCCTTTGACACGCGCTCATTTGACTGAAGTGGAGA
GTCGCCTGGAGCGCCTTGAGCAGTTGTTCCTCCTCATTTTTCCCCGTGAAGACCTCGACATGATACTGAA
GATGGATAGTCTCCAAGATATTAAGGCCCTGCTCACTGGCCTGTTTGTTCAGGATAACGTCAACAAGGAT
GCCGTGACGGACCGCCTTGCCTCGGTGGAGACAGATATGCCACTTACCTTGCGGCAGCATCGCATCTCGG
CTACCAGCAGTAGTGAAGAAAGTTCCAATAAGGGTCAACGGCAACTGACGGTATCGTAACTCGAGGGTAC
CTCTAGAGGATCTTTGTGAAGGAACCTTACTTCTGTGGTGTGACATAATTGGACAAACTACCTACAGAGA
TTTAAAGCTCTAAGGTAAATATAAAATTTTTAAGTGTATAATGTGTTAAACTACTGATTCTAATTGTTTG
TGTATTTTAGATTCCAACCTATGGAACTGATGAATGG
