>Addgene plasmid #64723 | pQUAST-MKII::GAL4DBDo | addgene partial sequence | sequence record 111706 | SV40-splice-R2 5'-CACAAACAATTAGAATCAGTAG-3'
ATATTTACCTTAGAGCTTTAAATCTCTGTAGGTAGTTTGTCCAATTATGTCACACCACAGAAGTAAGGTT
CCTTCACAAAGATCCTCTAGAGGTACCCTCGAGTTACGATACCGTCAGTTGCCGTTGACCCTTATTGGAA
CTTTCTTCACTACTGCTGGTAGCCGAGATGCGATGCTGCCGCAAGGTAAGTGGCATATCTGTCTCCACCG
AGGCAAGGCGGTCCGTCACGGCATCCTTGTTGACGTTATCCTGAACAAACAGGCCAGTGAGCAGGGCCTT
AATATCTTGGAGACTATCCATCTTCAGTATCATGTCGAGGTCTTCACGGGGAAAAATGAGGAGGAACAAC
TGCTCAAGGCGCTCCAGGCGACTCTCCACTTCAGTCAAATGAGCGCGTGTCAAAGGGCTTCGCTTCGTCT
TTGGCGAGTACCGGCACTCCCAATTGTTCTTAAGACATTTGGCGCACTTCGGCTTTTCCTTGCTGCACTT
CAGCTTCTTAAGTCGGCATATGTCACACGCTTGTTCAATACTACTCAGCAGCTTCATACTAGTACCTCCA
CCTCCACCTCCACCACCTCCTCCGCTAGCCGAAAAATTTCTGGTCGCCAACATTGTCGTAAGTATGGCTC
CCTTTAGCTTGCGCCGCGCATTAAACATGGTGCGGCCGCAGATCTGTTAACGAATTGATCCCCCGATCTG
TTAACGAATTCCCAATTCCCTATTCAGAGTTCTCTTCTTGTATTCAATAATTACTTCTTGGCAGATTTCA
GTAGTTGCAGTTGATTTACTTGGTTGCTGGTTACTTTTAATTGATTCACTTTAACTTGCACTTTACTGCA
